Addgene plasmid #31618: pCS2-YFP-Smo
Depositing lab: Rajat Rohatgi. Depositing organization: Stanford University. Publication: Lateral transport of Smoothened from the plasma membrane to the membrane of the cilium. Milenkovic L, Scott MP, Rohatgi R. J Cell Biol. 2009 Nov 2. 187(3):365-74. 10.1083/jcb.200907126 PubMed 19948480.
Backbone
  Vector backbone: pCS2+
  Backbone manufacturer: RZPD
  Backbone size w/o insert (bp): 4095
  Vector type: Mammalian Expression, Worm Expression ; Zebrafish, Avian Expression
Growth in bacteria
  Bacterial resistance: Ampicillin, 100 μg/mL
  Growth temperature: 37°C
  Growth strain: DH5alpha
  Copy number: Low Copy
Gene/Insert
  Gene/Insert name: Smo
  Species: M. musculus (mouse)
  Entrez Gene: Smo (a.k.a. E130215L21Rik, Smoh, bnb, smoothened)
  Tag / fusion protein: YFP (N terminal on insert)
  Cloning method: Restriction Enzyme
  Sequencing primers: 5′ EGFP-C; 3′ M13_puc_Rev
Terms and licenses: Academic/Nonprofit Terms; Industry Terms: Not Available to Industry
Depositor comments: Wild-type mouse Smo was tagged at the N terminus (with the insertion C terminal to the signal sequence) with YFP.
How to cite: pCS2-YFP-Smo was a gift from Rajat Rohatgi (Addgene plasmid # 31618 ; http://n2t.net/addgene:31618 ; RRID:Addgene_31618)
