[The description below was written by a language model from this plasmid's Addgene catalogue record.]
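Description:
pCS2-YFP-Smo is an expression plasmid built on the pCS2+ backbone (about 4.1 kb without insert), a multipurpose vector catalogued here for mammalian expression as well as use in zebrafish, avian and worm systems. It is propagated in E. coli under ampicillin selection and is recorded as low copy. No feature table accompanies the entry, so the promoter, polyadenylation signal and origin of replication are not explicitly stated. pCS2+ vectors generally drive inserts from a strong CMV-derived promoter with an SV40 polyadenylation signal, and they also carry a phage promoter upstream of the cloning site that allows in vitro synthesis of mRNA for embryo injection, which fits the range of host systems listed.

The payload is wild-type mouse Smoothened (Smo), the seven-pass transmembrane signal transducer of the Hedgehog pathway, tagged with YFP at its N terminus. The depositor notes that the fluorescent protein was inserted just C-terminal to the signal sequence rather than at the extreme N terminus. This placement preserves the signal peptide needed for membrane targeting, and after processing it should leave YFP on the extracellular portion of the mature receptor. The insert was assembled by restriction enzyme cloning, but the sites used are not given.

The associated study concerned movement of Smoothened from the plasma membrane into the membrane of the primary cilium. The construct is therefore suited to fluorescence imaging of Smo localisation and trafficking in transfected cells, particularly ciliary accumulation during Hedgehog pathway activation.
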