>Addgene plasmid #31618 | pCS2-YFP-Smo | addgene partial sequence | sequence record 36259 | EGFP-C 5'-CATGGTCCTGCTGGAGTTCGTG-3'
CGANTCTGGCANGAGAGCTGTACAGAGCTCGAGGAGGAACGTGCCGGTGACCAGCCCTCCGCCGCCGCTG
CTGAGCCACTGCGGCCGGGCCGCCCACTGCGAGCCTTTGCGCTACAACGTGTGCCTGGGCTCGGCGCTGC
CCTACGGAGCCACCACCACGCTGCTGGCTGGGGACTCGGACTCGCAGGAGGAAGCGCACGGCAAGCTCGT
GCTCTGGTCCGGCCTCCGGAATGCCCCCCGCTGCTGGGCAGTGATCCAGCCCCTGCTGTGTGCTGTCTAC
ATGCCCAAGTGTGAGAATGACCGAGTGGAGTTGCCCAGCCGTACCCTCTGCCAGGCCACCCGAGGCCCCT
GTGCCATTGTGGAGCGGGAGCGAGGGTGGCCTGACTTTCTGCGTTGCACACCGGACCACTTCCCTGAAGG
CTGCCCAAACGAGGTACAAAACATCAAGTTCAACAGCTCAGGCCAATGTGAAGCACCCTTGGTGCGAACA
GACAACCCCAAGAGCTGGTATGAGGACGTGGAGGGCTGTGGGATTCAGTGTCAGAACCCGCTGTTCACCG
AGGCCGAGCACCAGGACATGCACAGCTACATCGCAGCCTTCGGGGCGGTCACTGGTCTCTGCACGCTCTT
CACACTGGCCACCTTTGTGGCTGACTGGCGGAACTCCAATCGCTACCCTGCGGTTATTCTCTTCTATGTC
AATGCGTGTTTCTTCGTGGGCAGCATTGGCTGGCTGGCCCAGTTCATGGATGGTGCCCGCCGAGAGATTG
TTTGCCGAGCAGATGGCACCATGAGATTTGGGGAGCCCACCTCCAGTGAGACCCTGTCCTGTGTCATCAT
CTTTGTCATTGTGTACTATGCCTTGATGGCTGGAGTAGTCTGGTTCGTGGTCCTCACCTATGCCTGGCAC
ACCTCCTTCAAAGCCCTGGGCACCACCTACA
